>Addgene plasmid #71608 | pJK603 | depositor full sequence | sequence record 131687 | pJK603 sequence 4176 bps
TGGCGAATGGG
[124 nt withheld, positions 12-135]
C
[91 nt withheld, positions 137-227]
A
[49 nt withheld, positions 229-277]
CCTTTGACGTTGGAGTCCACGTTCTTT
[37 nt withheld, positions 305-341]
ACCCTATCTCGGTCTATTCTTTTGATTTATAAGGGATTTTGCCGATTTCGGCCTATTGGTTAAAAAATGA
GCTGATTTAACAAAAATTTAACGCGAATTTTAACAAAATATTAACGTTTACAATTTCAGGTGGCACTTTT
CGGGGAAATGTGCGCGGAACCCCTATTTGTTTATTTTTCTAAATACATTCAAATATGTATCCGCTCATGA
GACAATAACCCTGATAAATGCTTCAATAATATTGAAAAAGGAAGAGTATGAGTATTCAACATTTCCGTGT
CGCCCTTATTCCCTTTTTTGCGGCATTTTGCCTTCCTGTTTTTGCTCACCCAGAAACGCTGGTGAAAGTA
AAAGATGCTGAAGATCAGTTGGGTGCACGAGTGGGTTACATCGAACTGGATCTCAACAGCGGTAAGATCC
TTGAGAGTTTTCGCCCCGAAGAACGTTTTCCAATGATGAGCACTTTTAAAGTTCTGCTATGTGGCGCGGT
ATTATCCCGTATTGACGCCGGGCAAGAGCAACTCGGTCGCCGCATACACTATTCTCAGAATGACTTGGTT
GAGTACTCACCAGTCACAGAAAAGCATCTTACGGATGGCATGACAGTAAGAGAATTATGCAGTGCTGCCA
TAACCATGAGTGATAACACTGCGGCCAACTTACTTCTGACAACGATCGGAGGACCGAAGGAGCTAACCGC
TTTTTTGCACAACATGGGGGATCATGTAACTCGCCTTGATCGTTGGGAACCGGAGCTGAATGAAGCCATA
CCAAACGACGAGCGTGACACCACGATGCCTGCAGCAATGGCAACAACGTTGCGCAAACTATTAACTGGCG
AACTACTTACTCTAGCTTCCCGGCAACAATTAATAGACTGGATGGAGGCGGATAAAGTTGCAGGACCACT
TCTGCGCTCGGCCCTTCCGGCTGGCTGGTTTATTGCTGATAAATCTGGAGCCGGTGAGCGTGGGTCTCGC
GGTATCATTGCAGCACTGGGGCCAGATGGTAAGCCCTCCCGTATCGTAGTTATCTACACGACGGGGAGTC
AGGCAACTATGGATGAACGAAATAGACAGATCGCTGAGATAGGTGCCTCACTGATTAAGCATTGGTAACT
GTCAGACCAAGTTTACTCATATATACTTTAGATTGATTTAAAACTTCATTTTTAATTTAAAAGGATCTAG
GTGAAGATCCTTTTTGATAATCTCATGACCAAAATCCCTTAACGTGAGTTTTCGTTCCACTGAGCGTCAG
ACCCCGTAGAAAAGATCAAAGGATCTTCTTGAGATCCTTTTTTTCTGCGCGTAATCTGCTGCTTGCAAAC
AAAAAAACCACCGCTACCAGCGGTGGTTTGTTTGCCGGATCAAGAGCTACCAACTCTTTTTCCGAAGGTA
ACTGGCTTCAGCAGAGCGCAGATACCAAATACTGTCCTTCTAGTGTAGCCGTAGTTAGGCCACCACTTCA
AGAACTCTGTAGCACCGCCTACATACCTCGCTCTGCTAATCCTGTTACCAGTGGCTGCTGCCAGTGGCGA
TAAGTCGTGTCTTACCGGGTTGGACTCAAGACGATAGTTACCGGATAAGGCGCAGCGGTCGGGCTGAACG
GGGGGTTCGTGCACACAGCCCAGCTTGGAGCGAACGACCTACACCGAACTGAGATACCTACAGCGTGAGC
TATGAGAAAGCGCCACGCTTCCCGAAGGGAGAAAGGCGGACAGGTATCCGGTAAGCGGCAGGGTCGGAAC
AGGAGAGCGCACGAGGGAGCTTCCAGGGGGAAACGCCTGGTATCTTTATAGTCCTGTCGGGTTTCGCCAC
CTCTGACTTGAGCGTCGATTTTTGTGATGCTCGTCAGGGGGGCGGAGCCTATGGAAAAACGCCAGCAACG
CGGCCTTTTTACGGTTCCTGGCCTTTTGCTGGCCTTTTGCTCACATGTTCTTTCCTGCGTTATCCCCTGA
TTCTGTGGATAACCGTATTACCGCCTTTGAGTGAGCTGATACCGCTCGCCGCAGCCGAACGACCGAGCGC
AGCGAGTCAGTGAGCGAGGAAGCGGAAGAGCGCCTGATGCGGTATTTTCTCCTTACGCATCTGTGCGGTA
TTTCACACCGCATATATGGTGCACTCTCAGTACAATCTGCTCTGATGCCGCATAGTTAAGCCAGTATACA
CTCCGCTATCGCTACGTGACTGGGTCATGGCTGCGCCCCGACACCCGCCAACACCCGCTGACGCGCCCTG
ACGGGCTTGTCTGCTCCCGGCATCCGCTTACAGACAAGCTGTGACCGTCTCCGGGAGCTGCATGTGTCAG
AGGTTTTCACCGTCATCACCGAAACGCGCGAGGCAGCTGCGGTAAAGCTCATCAGCGTGGTCGTGAAGCG
ATTCACAGATGTCTGCCTGTTCATCCGCGTCCAGCTCGTTGAGTTTCTCCAGAAGCGTTAATGTCTGGCT
TCTGATAAAGCGGGCCATGTTAAGGGCGGTTTTTTCCTGTTTGGTCACTGATGCCTCCGTGTAAGGGGGA
TTTCTGTTCATGGGGGTAATGATACCGATGAAACGAGAGAGGATGCTCACGATACGGGTTACTGATGATG
AACATGCCCGGTTACTGGAACGTTGTGAGGGTAAACAACTGGCGGTATGGATGCGGCGGGACCAGAGAAA
AATCACTCAGGGTCAATGCCAGCGCTTCGTTAATACAGATGTAGGTGTTCCACAGGGTAGCCAGCAGCAT
CCTGCGATGCAGATCCGGAACATAATGGTGCAGGGCGCTGACTTCCGCGTTTCCAGACTTTACGAAACAC
GGAAACCGAAGACCATTCATGTTGTTGCTCAGGTCGCAGACGTTTTGCAGCAGCAGTCGCTTCACGTTCG
CTCGCGTATCGGTGATTCATTCTGCTAACCAGTAAGGCAACCCCGCCAGCCTAGCCGGGTCCTCAACGAC
AGGAGCACGATCATGCGCACCCGTGGCCAGGACCCAACGCTGCCCGAGATCTCGATCCCGCGAAATTAAT
ACGACTCACTATAGGGAGACCACAACGGTTTCCCTCTAGAAATAATTTTGTTTAACTTTAAGAAGGAGAT
ATACATATGATGAGCGAAACCGCCCCCCTGCCCTCTGCTTCCAGTGCTTTAGAAGATAAAGCAGCCTCTG
CCCCCGTTGTGGGCATTATCATGGGCAGCCAGTCAGACTTCGAAACCATGCGCCATGCAGACGCATTGCT
GACAGAGCTGGAAATTCCGCATGAAACCCTCATTGTTTCAGCACATCGTACGCCAGACCGGTTGGCGGAT
TATGCGCGTACGGCAGCCGAACGCGGCCTGAATGTGATTATTGCTGGGGCCGGTGGAGCTGCACATCTGC
CGGGTATGTGTGCGGCATGGACACGCCTGCCCGTGCTGGGTGTTCCAGTAGAATCTCGCGCTCTTAAAGG
CATGGACAGCCTGCTTTCCATTGTGCAGATGCCCGGCGGCGTGCCTGTGGGCACTTTGGCTATTGGGGCA
TCCGGCGCCAAAAATGCCGCCTTGCTGGCCGCCTCCATTCTTGCACTGTTTAACCCGGCCCTTGCCGCAC
GCCTTGAAACATGGCGCGCATTGCAGACGGCCTCTGTCCCCAACTCTCCCATTACCGAAGATAAATGAGA
ATTCGAGCTCCGTCGACAAGCTTGCGGCCGCACTCGAGCACCACCACCACCACCACTGAGATCCGGCTGC
TAACAAAGCCCGAAAGGAAGCTGAGTTGGCTGCTGCCACCGCTGAGCAATAACTAGCATAACCCCTTGGG
GCCTCTAAACGGGTCTTGAGGGGTTTTTTGCTGAAAGGAGGAACTATATCCGGAT
Features (pLannotate 1.2.2; 13 found; start..end, strand, type, name):
     12..467     +  rep_origin     f1 ori (sequence partly withheld): f1 bacteriophage origin of replication; arrow indicates direction of (+) strand synthesis
    494..598     +  promoter       AmpR promoter: bla
    599..1459    +  CDS            AmpR: β-lactamase; bla; confers resistance to ampicillin, carbenicillin, and related antibiotics
   1630..2218    +  rep_origin     ori: high-copy-number ColE1/pMB1/pBR322/pUC origin of replication
   2404..2546    -  misc_feature   bom: basis of mobility region from pBR322
   2648..2839    -  CDS            rop: Rop protein, which maintains plasmids at low copy number; rop
   2856..3236    +  CDS            YPB1_ECOLX: Protein predicted: Swiss-Prot protein existence level 4. From Escherichia coli.
   3348..3366    +  promoter       T7 promoter: promoter for bacteriophage T7 RNA polymerase
   3398..3420    +  RBS            RBS: efficient ribosome binding site from bacteriophage T7 gene 10 (Olins and Rangwala, 1989)
   3500..3961    +  CDS            purE (fragment): PURE_ECOLI - Experimental evidence at protein level: Swiss-Prot protein existence level 1. Catalyzes the conversion of N5-carboxyaminoimidazole ribonucleotide (N5-CAIR) to 4-carboxy-5-aminoimidazole ribonucleotide (CAIR). From Escherichia coli (strain K12).
   4020..4037    +  CDS            9xHis (fragment): 9xHis affinity tag
   4047..4096    +  CDS            SET1 (fragment): solubility-enhancement tag derived from T7 phage gene 10B
   4104..4151    +  terminator     T7 terminator: transcription terminator for bacteriophage T7 RNA polymerase
