[The description below was written by a language model from this plasmid's Addgene catalogue record and pLannotate feature annotations shown in this document.]
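Description:
pJK603 is a bacterial expression plasmid built on the pET23a backbone (4,176 bp in total) for producing a mutant form of N5-carboxyaminoimidazole ribonucleotide mutase (PurE) from Acetobacter aceti 1023. It is propagated in E. coli through a ColE1/pMB1-type origin, catalogued as high copy although the annotation also finds the pBR322-derived bom region and a rop sequence, and it is selected with ampicillin via the β-lactamase gene. An f1 phage origin is also present, which allows single-stranded DNA production.

The purE coding sequence was inserted between the NdeI and EcoRI sites, both of which are retained. This places it downstream of the T7 promoter and the phage T7 gene 10 ribosome binding site, and upstream of the T7 terminator. Expression therefore depends on a host that supplies T7 RNA polymerase. The encoded enzyme carries two substitutions, tryptophan-34 to phenylalanine and tyrosine-154 to phenylalanine, plus an additional N-terminal methionine; the depositor calls this variant AaPurE1fww-Y154F. The automated annotation labels the insert as a fragment matching E. coli PurE, which reflects homology rather than origin, since the catalogue gives the source as A. aceti. PurE interconverts N5-CAIR and CAIR in purine biosynthesis.

A vector-derived histidine-tag sequence is annotated downstream of the insert. The record lists no tag on the protein and does not state whether this sequence is translated, so it may lie beyond the gene's own stop codon. The stated purpose is simply production of this double mutant protein. The record gives no further application.
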