Addgene plasmid #71608: pJK603
Purpose: Produces Acetobacter aceti 1023 N5-carboxyaminoimidazole ribonucleotide mutase, Trp34>Phe/Tyr154>Phe mutant (AaPurE1fww-Y154F)
Depositing lab: T. J. Kappock. Depositing organization: Purdue University.
Backbone
  Vector backbone: pET23a
  Backbone size w/o insert (bp): 3666
  Total vector size (bp): 4176
  Vector type: Bacterial Expression
Growth in bacteria
  Bacterial resistance: Ampicillin, 100 μg/mL
  Growth temperature: 37°C
  Growth strain: DH5alpha
  Copy number: High Copy
Gene/Insert
  Gene/Insert name: N5-carboxyaminoimidazole ribonucleotide mutase (alt names: purE; AZ09_02690)
  Species: Acetobacter aceti 1023
  Mutation: changes tryptophan-34 to phenylalanine, tyrosine-154 to phenylalanine, additional N-terminal methionine
  GenBank ID: AAZ04483.1 KDE21029.1
  Promoter: T7
  Cloning method: Restriction Enzyme; 5′ cloning site NdeI (not destroyed); 3′ cloning site EcoRI (not destroyed)
  Sequencing primers: 5′ T7 promoter; 3′ T7 terminator
Terms and licenses: Academic/Nonprofit Terms; Industry Terms: Not Available to Industry
How to cite: pJK603 was a gift from T. J. Kappock (Addgene plasmid # 71608 ; http://n2t.net/addgene:71608 ; RRID:Addgene_71608)
