>Addgene plasmid #71608 | pJK603 | addgene partial sequence | sequence record 134203 | T7 5'-TAATACGACTCACTATAGGG-3'
AATAATTTTGTTTAACTTTAAGAAGGAGATATACATATGATGAGCGAAACCGCCCCCCTGCCCTCTGCTT
CCAGTGCTTTAGAAGATAAAGCAGCCTCTGCCCCCGTTGTGGGCATTATCATGGGCAGCCAGTCAGACTT
CGAAACCATGCGCCATGCAGACGCATTGCTGACAGAGCTGGAAATTCCGCATGAAACCCTCATTGTTTCA
GCACATCGTACGCCAGACCGGTTGGCGGATTATGCGCGTACGGCAGCCGAACGCGGCCTGAATGTGATTA
TTGCTGGGGCCGGTGGAGCTGCACATCTGCCGGGTATGTGTGCGGCATGGACACGCCTGCCCGTGCTGGG
TGTTCCAGTAGAATCTCGCGCTCTTAAAGGCATGGACAGCCTGCTTTCCATTGTGCAGATGCCCGGCGGC
GTGCCTGTGGGCACTTTGGCTATTGGGGCATCCGGCGCCAAAAATGCCGCCTTGCTGGCCGCCTCCATTC
TTGCACTGTTTAACCCGGCCCTTGCCGCACGCCTTGAAACATGGCGCGCATTGCAGACGGCCTCTGTCCC
CAACTCTCCCATTACCGAAGATAAATGAGAATTCGAGCTCCGTCGACAAGCTTGCGGCCGCACTCGAGCA
CCACCACCACCACCACTGAGATCCGGCTGCTAACAAAGCCCGAAAGGAAGCTGAGTTGGCTGCTGCCACC
GCTGAGCAATAACTAGCATAACCCCTTGGGGCCTCTAAACGGGTCTTGAGGGGTTTTTTGCTGAAAGGAG
GAACTATATCCGGATTGGCGAATGGG
[124 nt withheld, positions 797-920]
CGCCGG
