>Addgene plasmid #71608 | pJK603 | addgene partial sequence | sequence record 134204 | T7term 5'-GCTAGTTATTGCTCAGCGG-3'
TTTCGGGCTTTGTTAGCAGCCGGATCTCAGTGGTGGTGGTGGTGGTGCTCGAGTGCGGCCGCAAGCTTGT
CGACGGAGCTCGAATTCTCATTTATCTTCGGTAATGGGAGAGTTGGGGACAGAGGCCGTCTGCAATGCGC
GCCATGTTTCAAGGCGTGCGGCAAGGGCCGGGTTAAACAGTGCAAGAATGGAGGCGGCCAGCAAGGCGGC
ATTTTTGGCGCCGGATGCCCCAATAGCCAAAGTGCCCACAGGCACGCCGCCGGGCATCTGCACAATGGAA
AGCAGGCTGTCCATGCCTTTAAGAGCGCGAGATTCTACTGGAACACCCAGCACGGGCAGGCGTGTCCATG
CCGCACACATACCCGGCAGATGTGCAGCTCCACCGGCCCCAGCAATAATCACATTCAGGCCGCGTTCGGC
TGCCGTACGCGCATAATCCGCCAACCGGTCTGGCGTACGATGTGCTGAAACAATGAGGGTTTCATGCGGA
ATTTCCAGCTCTGTCAGCAATGCGTCTGCATGGCGCATGGTTTCGAAGTCTGACTGGCTGCCCATGATAA
TGCCCACAACGGGGGCAGAGGCTGCTTTATCTTCTAAAGCACTGGAAGCAGAGGGCAGGGGGGCGGTTTC
GCTCATCATATGTATATCTCCTTCTTAAAGTTAAACAAAATTATTTCTAGAGGGAAACCGTTGTGGTCTC
CCTATAGTGAGTCGTATTAATTTCGCGGGATCGAGATCTCGGGCAGCGTTGGGTCCTGGCCACGGGTGCG
CATGATCGTGCTCCTGTCGTTGAGGACCCGGCTAGGCTGGCGGGGTTGCCTTACTGGTTAGCAGAATGAA
TCACCGATACGCGAGCGAACGTGAAGCGACTGCTGCTGCAAAACGTCTGCGACCTGAGCAACAACATGAA
TGGTCTTCGGTTTCCGTGTTTCGTAAAGTCTGGAAACGCGGAAGTCAGCGCCCTGCACCATTATGTTCCG
GATCTGCATCGCAGGATGCTGCTGGCTACCCTGTG
